>Addgene plasmid #215703 | UNK_6xZNF_pGEX | addgene full sequence | sequence record 429693 | Addgene NGS Result
TGATGGTGGTTAACGGCGGGATATAACATGAGCTGTCTTCGGTATCGTCGTATCCCACTACCGAGATATC
CGCACCAACGCGCAGCCCGGACTCGGTAATGGCGCGCATTGCGCCCAGCGCCATCTGATCGTTGGCAACC
AGCATCGCAGTGGGAACGATGCCCTCATTCAGCATTTGCATGGTTTGTTGAAAACCGGACATGGCACTCC
AGTCGCCTTCCCGTTCCGCTATCGGCTGAATTTGATTGCGAGTGAGATATTTATGCCAGCCAGCCAGACG
CAGACGCGCCGAGACAGAACTTAATGGGCCCGCTAACAGCGCGATTTGCTGGTGACCCAATGCGACCAGA
TGCTCCACGCCCAGTCGCGTACCGTCTTCATGGGAGAAAATAATACTGTTGATGGGTGTCTGGTCAGAGA
CATCAAGAAATAACGCCGGAACATTAGTGCAGGCAGCTTCCACAGCAATGGCATCCTGGTCATCCAGCGG
ATAGTTAATGATCAGCCCACTGACGCGTTGCGCGAGAAGATTGTGCACCGCCGCTTTACAGGCTTCGACG
CCGCTTCGTTCTACCATCGACACCACCACGCTGGCACCCAGTTGATCGGCGCGAGATTTAATCGCCGCGA
CAATTTGCGACGGCGCGTGCAGGGCCAGACTGGAGGTGGCAACGCCAATCAGCAACGACTGTTTGCCCGC
CAGTTGTTGTGCCACGCGGTTGGGAATGTAATTCAGCTCCGCCATCGCCGCTTCCACTTTTTCCCGCGTT
TTCGCAGAAACGTGGCTGGCCTGGTTCACCACGCGGGAAACGGTCTGATAAGAGACACCGGCATACTCTG
CGACATCGTATAACGTTACTGGTTTCACATTCACCACCCTGAATTGACTCTCTTCCGGGCGCTATCATGC
CATACCGCGAAAGGTTTTGCGCCATTCGATGGTGTCGGAATTTATGCGGTGTGAAATACCGCACAGATGC
GTAAGGAGAAAATACCGCATCAGGCGCTCTTCCGCTTCCTCGCTCACTGACTCGCTGCGCTCGGTCGTTC
GGCTGCGGCGAGCGGTATCAGCTCACTCAAAGGCGGTAATACGGTTATCCACAGAATCAGGGGATAACGC
AGGAAAGAACATGTGAGCAAAAGGCCAGCAAAAGGCCAGGAACCGTAAAAAGGCCGCGTTGCTGGCGTTT
TTCCATAGGCTCCGCCCCCCTGACGAGCATCACAAAAATCGACGCTCAAGTCAGAGGTGGCGAAACCCGA
CAGGACTATAAAGATACCAGGCGTTTCCCCCTGGAAGCTCCCTCGTGCGCTCTCCTGTTCCGACCCTGCC
GCTTACCGGATACCTGTCCGCCTTTCTCCCTTCGGGAAGCGTGGCGCTTTCTCATAGCTCACGCTGTAGG
TATCTCAGTTCGGTGTAGGTCGTTCGCTCCAAGCTGGGCTGTGTGCACGAACCCCCCGTTCAGCCCGACC
GCTGCGCCTTATCCGGTAACTATCGTCTTGAGTCCAACCCGGTAAGACACGACTTATCGCCACTGGCAGC
AGCCACTGGTAACAGGATTAGCAGAGCGAGGTATGTAGGCGGTGCTACAGAGTTCTTGAAGTGGTGGCCT
AACTACGGCTACACTAGAAGGACAGTATTTGGTATCTGCGCTCTGCTGAAGCCAGTTACCTTCGGAAAAA
GAGTTGGTAGCTCTTGATCCGGCAAACAAACCACCGCTGGTAGCGGTGGTTTTTTTGTTTGCAAGCAGCA
GATTACGCGCAGAAAAAAAGGATCTCAAGAAGATCCTTTGATCTTTTCTACGGGGTCTGACGCTCAGTGG
AACGAAAACTCACGTTAAGGGATTTTGGTCATGAGATTATCAAAAAGGATCTTCACCTAGATCCTTTTAA
ATTAAAAATGAAGTTTTAAATCAATCTAAAGTATATATGAGTAAACTTGGTCTGACAGTTACCAATGCTT
AATCAGTGAGGCACCTATCTCAGCGATCTGTCTATTTCGTTCATCCATAGTTGCCTGACTCCCCGTCGTG
TAGATAACTACGATACGGGAGGGCTTACCATCTGGCCCCAGTGCTGCAATGATACCGCGAGACCCACGCT
CACCGGCTCCAGATTTATCAGCAATAAACCAGCCAGCCGGAAGGGCCGAGCGCAGAAGTGGTCCTGCAAC
TTTATCCGCCTCCATCCAGTCTATTAATTGTTGCCGGGAAGCTAGAGTAAGTAGTTCGCCAGTTAATAGT
TTGCGCAACGTTGTTGCCATTGCTGCAGGCATCGTGGTGTCACGCTCGTCGTTTGGTATGGCTTCATTCA
GCTCCGGTTCCCAACGATCAAGGCGAGTTACATGATCCCCCATGTTGTGCAAAAAAGCGGTTAGCTCCTT
CGGTCCTCCGATCGTTGTCAGAAGTAAGTTGGCCGCAGTGTTATCACTCATGGTTATGGCAGCACTGCAT
AATTCTCTTACTGTCATGCCATCCGTAAGATGCTTTTCTGTGACTGGTGAGTACTCAACCAAGTCATTCT
GAGAATAGTGTATGCGGCGACCGAGTTGCTCTTGCCCGGCGTCAACACGGGATAATACCGCGCCACATAG
CAGAACTTTAAAAGTGCTCATCATTGGAAAACGTTCTTCGGGGCGAAAACTCTCAAGGATCTTACCGCTG
TTGAGATCCAGTTCGATGTAACCCACTCGTGCACCCAACTGATCTTCAGCATCTTTTACTTTCACCAGCG
TTTCTGGGTGAGCAAAAACAGGAAGGCAAAATGCCGCAAAAAAGGGAATAAGGGCGACACGGAAATGTTG
AATACTCATACTCTTCCTTTTTCAATATTATTGAAGCATTTATCAGGGTTATTGTCTCATGAGCGGATAC
ATATTTGAATGTATTTAGAAAAATAAACAAATAGGGGTTCCGCGCACATTTCCCCGAAAAGTGCCACCTG
ACGTCTAAGAAACCATTATTATCATGACATTAACCTATAAAAATAGGCGTATCACGAGGCCCTTTCGTCT
TCAAGAATTATACACTCCGCTATCGCTACGTGACTGGGTCATGGCTGCGCCCCGACACCCGCCAACACCC
GCTGACGCGCCCTGACGGGCTTGTCTGCTCCCGGCATCCGCTTACAGACAAGCTGTGACCGTCTCCGGGA
GCTGCATGTGTCAGAGGTTTTCACCGTCATCACCGAAACGCGCGAGGCAGATCGTCAGTCAGTCACGATG
CGGCCGCTCAGCTCACAGGCACCGAGTCTCCGGCGGCAGATGGCATGTACAGGACAGGACCCGGCTGGGT
GGGGCTGGACACAGCTGAGGAAGGCTGCAGGTCGTCACTCAGGGGTGGCTGTTCTACGTGGGCAAAGGCG
CAGAAGGGTCCTCGGGGACAGCTGCCCGACTGCTGCATGTCGTTGCACTTGGTGGACTTGTAGATCTCGG
GGTGGAACTGCTGCTCGGTGCGGGTGTGGCAGTACTGGCAGGCGTCTCCGTTCTCACACTTGCCAGGGTC
TCCCCACTCATCCCCGTGCTTGACGTTTGGACATGGAGACGACCTGTATTTGTGCTTCCGGGGGCTCCGC
CGCCGGTCCTTGCTGTTGTGGTAGTAGGGACAGGCATAGCCTTGGCGGCACAGCCGCGGGGGCTTCTTGC
AAGGCTCCGTCTTATAGTTCCCCAGCACATAAGCAGTCTCTTGCCACCGAGGCTCCTCGCTGAGGATCTT
TTCTATCATGGCATGGCTCGCAGCCCCAGCCGACTGGCCCTCTATGCTCCCCTCTACCGTGGTCTGGCCA
TTCTGCAAGGCCTCCATGGCCTGAAGCTCCCTGATGTCGTAGACAGGGGAGCGGAGGTCATGGGGCCCGT
GGGCAAAAGCGCAGTGCAGGCCGTTTTTGGTGCAGTTGCCTTTCGAGTCTGTCTCGTGGATGCAGATTCC
AGTTTTGTAGTAACGAAGGTGGTACCTGCGCTCAGTGTCCCCTGTGGTTCTGTGCAGGAATGGGCACTCG
TCGCCCTCCGGGCAGAGGCCTGTAGCCTCGTCGTACTTGGTGCAGTAGACGTCAGGGCTGTAATTGAAGG
TGCCGTCCCGACGGCGGATGGACCGGCGGCGCCGCTGGTTCACGAAGTGCCAGTGGAAGCAGGTGTAGGG
CCGATGCTGCGTGCATTTGTGTTGCACAAAGAGTGGGCACTGCTCTGTGCGGAATTCTTTCAGGTACGTG
TAGTGCTGCGGGGATCCCGGTTCACGCTGACCCTGCGGGTGGTGTTCCAGACGAGCACGCAGCTGTTCCA
GTTCACCAGCCAGACCTTCAACAACGTGACCACCACGCCAACCGGTGGTTTTTTCGTCCATTAATCCCAG
GGGCCCCTGGAACAGAACTTCCAGATCCGATTTTGGAGGATGGTCGCCACCACCAAACGTGGCTTGCCAG
CCCTGCAAAGGCCATGCTATATACTTGCTGGATTTCAAGTACTTATCAATTTGTGGGATAGCTTCAATAC
GTTTTTTAAAACAAACTAATTTTGGGAACGCATCCAGGCACATTGGGTCCATGTATAAAACAACATCAAG
AGCGTCATACAACATGAAGTCAGGATGGGTTACATGATCACCATTTAAATATGTTTTATGACATAAACGA
TCTTCGAACATTTTCAGCATTTCAGGTAGCTTGCTAAGAAAATCAACTTTGAGAGTTTCAAAGTCTTTAC
TATATGCAATTCTCGAAACACCGTATCTAATATCCAAAACCGCTCCTTCAAGCATTGAAATCTCTGCACG
CTCTTTTGGACAACCACCCAACATGTTGTGCTTGTCAGCTATATAACGTATGATGGCCATAGACTGTGTT
AATTTAACATCACCATCAATATAATAAGGAAGATTGGGAAACTCCAAACCCAATTCAAACTTTTTGTTTC
GCCATTTATCACCTTCATCGCGCTCATACAAATGCTCTTCATATTTTTCTTCAAGATATTCCAAAAGAAG
TCGAGTGGGTTGCACAAGGCCCTTAATTTTCCAATAACCTAGTATAGGGGACATGAATACTGTTTCCTGT
GTGAAATTGTTATCCGCTCACAATTCCACACATTATACGAGCCGATGATTAATTGTCAACAGCTCATTTC
AGAATATTTGCCAGAACCGTTATGATGTCGGCGCAAAAAACATTATCCAGAACGGGAGTGCGCCTTGAGC
GACACGAATTATGCAGTGATTTACGACCTGCACAGCCATACCACAGCTTCCGATGGCTGCCTGACGCCAG
AAGCATTGGTGCACCGTGCAGTCGATAAGCTAATTCCAACGCCATCAAAAATAATTCGCGTCTGGCCTTC
CTGTAGCCAGCTTTCATCAACATTAAATGTGAGCGAGTAACAACCCGTCGGATTCTCCGTGGGAACAAAC
GGCGGATTGACCGTAATGGGATAGGTCACGTTGGTGTAGATGGGCGCATCGTAACCGTGCATCTGCCAGT
TTGAGGGGACGACGACAGTATCGGCCTCAGGAAGATCGCACTCCAGCCAGCTTTCCGGCACCGCTTCTGG
TGCCGGAAACCAGGCAAAGCGCCATTCGCCATTCAGGCTGCGCAACTGTTGGGAAGGGCGATCGGTGCGG
GCCTCTTCGCTATTACGCCAGCTGGCGAAAGGGGGATGTGCTGCAAGGCGATTAAGTTGGGTAACGCCAG
GGTTTTCCCAGTCACGACGTTGTAAAACGACGGCCAGTGAATCCGTAATCATGGTCATAGCTGTTTCCTG
TGTGAAATTGTTATCCGCTCACAATTCCACACAACATACGAGCCGGAAGCATAAAGTGTAAAGCCTGGGG
TGCCTAATGAGTGAGCTAACTTACATTAATTGCGTTGCGCTCACTGCCCGCTTTCCAGTCGGGAAACCTG
TCGTGCCAGCTGCATTAATGAATCGGCCAACGCGCGGGGAGAGGCGGTTTGCGTATTGGGCGCTAGCGTG
GTTTTTCTTTTCACCAGTGAGACGGGCAACAGCTGATTGCCCTTCACCGCCTGGCCCTGAGAGAGTTGCA
GCAAGCGGTCCACGCTGGTTTGCCCCAGCAGGCGAAAATCCTGTT
Features (pLannotate 1.2.2; 17 found; start..end, strand, type, name):
    869..946     -  promoter       lacI promoter: lacI
    953..1004    +  misc_feature   bom (fragment): basis of mobility region from pBR322
   1190..1778    -  rep_origin     ori: high-copy-number ColE1/pMB1/pBR322/pUC origin of replication
   1949..2809    -  CDS            AmpR: β-lactamase; bla; confers resistance to ampicillin, carbenicillin, and related antibiotics
   2810..2914    -  promoter       AmpR promoter: bla
   3019..3059    -  misc_feature   bom (fragment): basis of mobility region from pBR322
   3161..3200    -  CDS            rop (fragment): Rop protein, which maintains plasmids at low copy number; rop
   3231..4229    -  CDS            UNK (fragment): UNK_HUMAN - Also known as KIAA1753, ZC3H5, ZC3HDC5. Experimental evidence at protein level: Swiss-Prot protein existence level 1. Sequence-specific RNA-binding protein which plays an important role in the establishment and maintenance of the early morphology of cortical neurons during embryonic development. Acts as a translation repressor and controls a translationally regulated cell morphology program to ensure proper structuring of the nervous system. Translational control depends on recognition of its binding element within target mRNAs which consists of a mandatory UAG trimer upstream of a
   4371..5024    -  CDS            GST26_SCHJA: Experimental evidence at protein level: Swiss-Prot protein existence level 1. GST isoenzymes appear to play a central role in the parasite detoxification system. Other functions are also suspected including a role in increasing the solubility of haematin in the parasite gut. From Schistosoma japonicum (Blood fluke).
   5047..5063    -  protein_bind   lac operator: The lac repressor binds to the lac operator to inhibit transcription in E. coli. This inhibition can be relieved by adding lactose or isopropyl-β-D-thiogalactopyranoside (IPTG). lac repressor encoded by lacI
   5071..5099    -  promoter       tac promoter: strong E. coli promoter; hybrid between the trp and lac UV5 promoters
   5175..5291    +  CDS            yciV (fragment): RNAAM_ECOLI - Also known as trpH From Escherichia coli (strain K12).
   5555..5728    -  CDS            lacZα: LacZα fragment of β-galactosidase; lacZ fragment
   5748..5764    -  protein_bind   lac operator: The lac repressor binds to the lac operator to inhibit transcription in E. coli. This inhibition can be relieved by adding lactose or isopropyl-β-D-thiogalactopyranoside (IPTG). lac repressor encoded by lacI
   5772..5802    -  promoter       lac promoter: promoter for the E. coli lac operon
   5817..5838    -  protein_bind   CAP binding site: CAP binding activates transcription in the presence of cAMP. E. coli catabolite activator protein
   5851..868     -  CDS            lacI (across the origin): lac repressor; lacI; The lac repressor binds to the lac operator to inhibit transcription in E. coli. This inhibition can be relieved by adding lactose or isopropyl-β-D-thiogalactopyranoside (IPTG).
