[The description below was written by a language model from this plasmid's Addgene catalogue record and pLannotate feature annotations shown in this document.]
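Description:
UNK_6xZNF_pGEX is a bacterial expression plasmid built on the pGEX-6P-1 backbone for producing a recombinant fragment of the human RNA-binding protein UNK (Unkempt, also called ZC3H5) in E. coli. It is about 6.1 kb in total and is propagated through a ColE1/pMB1-type origin of replication, with selection by ampicillin via the β-lactamase gene and its native promoter. Short remnants of the pBR322 bom and rop regions are also annotated in the backbone, along with lacZα and lac promoter sequences adjacent to lacI that are typical of pGEX vectors.

The insert of roughly 1 kb is a partial UNK coding sequence, cloned between BamHI and NotI sites that both remain intact. The construct name suggests it spans the six zinc finger domains of the protein, although the record does not define the boundaries. The insert lies downstream of and in the same orientation as Schistosoma japonicum glutathione S-transferase, under control of the strong hybrid tac promoter and a lac operator. The plasmid-borne lacI gene supplies the repressor, so expression is held off until it is induced with IPTG. The catalogue lists two N-terminal tags, GST and streptavidin-binding peptide (SBP). The SBP tag is not called out in the feature table, but an unannotated gap between the GST and UNK coding regions is the likely location of it and the linker sequences.

The dual-affinity tag arrangement permits purification or immobilisation of the protein on either glutathione or streptavidin resins. The stated purpose is recombinant expression of UNK, and the associated study concerns the sequence, structure and context preferences of human RNA-binding proteins.
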