Addgene plasmid #215703: UNK_6xZNF_pGEX
Purpose: Recombinant expression of UNK with dual-affinity tag
Depositing lab: Christopher Burge & Daniel Dominguez. Depositing organization: Massachusetts Institute of Technology. Publication: Sequence, Structure, and Context Preferences of Human RNA Binding Proteins. Dominguez D, Freese P, Alexis MS, Su A, Hochman M, Palden T, Bazile C, Lambert NJ, Van Nostrand EL, Pratt GA, Yeo GW, Graveley BR, Burge CB. Mol Cell. 2018 Jun 7;70(5):854-867.e9. doi: 10.1016/j.molcel.2018.05.001. Epub 2018 Jun 7. PubMed 29883606.
Backbone
  Vector backbone: pGEX-6P-1
  Backbone size w/o insert (bp): 5081
  Total vector size (bp): 6065
  Vector type: Bacterial Expression
Growth in bacteria
  Bacterial resistance: Ampicillin, 100 μg/mL
  Growth temperature: 37°C
  Growth strain: DH5alpha
  Copy number: Unknown
Gene/Insert
  Gene/Insert name: UNK
  Species: H. sapiens (human)
  Insert size (bp): 981
  GenBank ID: NM_001080419
  Entrez Gene: UNK (a.k.a. UNKEMPT, ZC3H5, ZC3HDC5)
  Tag / fusion protein: GST (N terminal on insert); SBP (N terminal on insert)
  Cloning method: Restriction Enzyme; 5′ cloning site BamHI (not destroyed); 3′ cloning site NotI (not destroyed)
  Sequencing primers: 5′ GGGCTGGCAAGCCACGTTTGGTG; 3′ CCGGGAGCTGCATGTGTCAGAGG
Terms and licenses: Academic/Nonprofit Terms; Industry Terms: Not Available to Industry
How to cite: UNK_6xZNF_pGEX was a gift from Christopher Burge & Daniel Dominguez (Addgene plasmid # 215703 ; http://n2t.net/addgene:215703 ; RRID:Addgene_215703)
